>Addgene plasmid #90733 | KNTC1 A12.4 gRNA | addgene full sequence | sequence record 183619 | Addgene NGS Result
CGAGTCAGTGAGCGAGGAAGCGGAAGAGCGCCCAATACGCAAACCGCCTCTCCCCGCGCGTTGGCCGATT
CATTAATGCAGCTGGCACGACAGGTTTCCCGACTGGAAAGCGGGCAGTGAGCGCAACGCAATTAATGTGA
GTTAGCTCACTCATTAGGCACCCCAGGCTTTACACTTTATGCTTCCGGCTCGTATGTTGTGTGGAATTGT
GAGCGGATAACAATTTCACACAGGAAACAGCTATGACCATGATTACGCCAAGCGCGCAATTAACCCTCAC
TAAAGGGAACAAAAGCTGGAGCTGCAAGCTTAATGTAGTCTTATGCAATACTCTTGTAGTCTTGCAACAT
GGTAACGATGAGTTAGCAACATGCCTTACAAGGAGAGAAAAAGCACCGTGCATGCCGATTGGTGGAAGTA
AGGTGGTACGATCGTGCCTTATTAGGAAGGCAACAGACGGGTCTGACATGGATTGGACGAACCACTGAAT
TGCCGCATTGCAGAGATATTGTATTTAAGTGCCTAGCTCGATACATAAACGGGTCTCTCTGGTTAGACCA
GATCTGAGCCTGGGAGCTCTCTGGCTAACTAGGGAACCCACTGCTTAAGCCTCAATAAAGCTTGCCTTGA
GTGCTTCAAGTAGTGTGTGCCCGTCTGTTGTGTGACTCTGGTAACTAGAGATCCCTCAGACCCTTTTAGT
CAGTGTGGAAAATCTCTAGCAGTGGCGCCCGAACAGGGACTTGAAAGCGAAAGGGAAACCAGAGGAGCTC
TCTCGACGCAGGACTCGGCTTGCTGAAGCGCGCACGGCAAGAGGCGAGGGGCGGCGACTGGTGAGTACGC
CAAAAATTTTGACTAGCGGAGGCTAGAAGGAGAGAGATGGGTGCGAGAGCGTCAGTATTAAGCGGGGGAG
AATTAGATCGCGATGGGAAAAAATTCGGTTAAGGCCAGGGGGAAAGAAAAAATATAAATTAAAACATATA
GTATGGGCAAGCAGGGAGCTAGAACGATTCGCAGTTAATCCTGGCCTGTTAGAAACATCAGAAGGCTGTA
GACAAATACTGGGACAGCTACAACCATCCCTTCAGACAGGATCAGAAGAACTTAGATCATTATATAATAC
AGTAGCAACCCTCTATTGTGTGCATCAAAGGATAGAGATAAAAGACACCAAGGAAGCTTTAGACAAGATA
GAGGAAGAGCAAAACAAAAGTAAGACCACCGCACAGCAAGCGGCCGCTGATCTTCAGACCTGGAGGAGGA
GATATGAGGGACAATTGGAGAAGTGAATTATATAAATATAAAGTAGTAAAAATTGAACCATTAGGAGTAG
CACCCACCAAGGCAAAGAGAAGAGTGGTGCAGAGAGAAAAAAGAGCAGTGGGAATAGGAGCTTTGTTCCT
TGGGTTCTTGGGAGCAGCAGGAAGCACTATGGGCGCAGCGTCAATGACGCTGACGGTACAGGCCAGACAA
TTATTGTCTGGTATAGTGCAGCAGCAGAACAATTTGCTGAGGGCTATTGAGGCGCAACAGCATCTGTTGC
AACTCACAGTCTGGGGCATCAAGCAGCTCCAGGCAAGAATCCTGGCTGTGGAAAGATACCTAAAGGATCA
ACAGCTCCTGGGGATTTGGGGTTGCTCTGGAAAACTCATTTGCACCACTGCTGTGCCTTGGAATGCTAGT
TGGAGTAATAAATCTCTGGAACAGATTTGGAATCACACGACCTGGATGGAGTGGGACAGAGAAATTAACA
ATTACACAAGCTTAATACACTCCTTAATTGAAGAATCGCAAAACCAGCAAGAAAAGAATGAACAAGAATT
ATTGGAATTAGATAAATGGGCAAGTTTGTGGAATTGGTTTAACATAACAAATTGGCTGTGGTATATAAAA
TTATTCATAATGATAGTAGGAGGCTTGGTAGGTTTAAGAATAGTTTTTGCTGTACTTTCTATAGTGAATA
GAGTTAGGCAGGGATATTCACCATTATCGTTTCAGACCCACCTCCCAACCCCGAGGGGACCCAGAGAGGG
CCTATTTCCCATGATTCCTTCATATTTGCATATACGATACAAGGCTGTTAGAGAGATAATTAGAATTAAT
TTGACTGTAAACACAAAGATATTAGTACAAAATACGTGACGTAGAAAGTAATAATTTCTTGGGTAGTTTG
CAGTTTTAAAATTATGTTTTAAAATGGACTATCATATGCTTACCGTAACTTGAAAGTATTTCGATTTCTT
GGCTTTATATATCTTGTGGAAAGGACGAAACACCGACTGAAGAGCTCGAGTTCTAGTTTAAGAGCTATGC
TGGAAACAGCATAGCAAGTTTAAATAAGGCTAGTCCGTTATCAACTTGAAAAAGTGGCACCGAGTCGGTG
CTTTTTTTGAATTCTAGATCTTGAGACAAATGGCAGTATTCATCCACAATTTTAAAAGAAAAGGGGGGAT
TGGGGGGTACAGTGCAGGGGAAAGAATAGTAGACATAATAGCAACAGACATACAAACTAAAGAATTACAA
AAACAAATTACAAAAATTCAAAATTTTCGGGTTTATTACAGGGACAGCAGAGATCCACTTTGGCGCCGGC
TCGAGTGGCTCCGGTGCCCGTCAGTGGGCAGAGCGCACATCGCCCACAGTCCCCGAGAAGTTGGGGGGAG
GGGTCGGCAATTGAACCGGTGCCTAGAGAAGGTGGCGCGGGGTAAACTGGGAAAGTGATGTCGTGTACTG
GCTCCGCCTTTTTCCCGAGGGTGGGGGAGAACCGTATATAAGTGCAGTAGTCGCCGTGAACGTTCTTTTT
CGCAACGGGTTTGCCGCCAGAACACAGGTGTCGTGACGCGGGATCCGCCACCATGACCGAGTACAAGCCC
ACGGTGCGCCTCGCCACCCGCGACGACGTCCCCAGGGCCGTACGCACCCTCGCCGCCGCGTTCGCCGACT
ACCCCGCCACGCGCCACACCGTCGATCCGGACCGCCACATCGAGCGGGTCACCGAGCTGCAAGAACTCTT
CCTCACGCGCGTCGGGCTCGACATCGGCAAGGTGTGGGTCGCGGACGACGGCGCCGCGGTGGCGGTCTGG
ACCACGCCGGAGAGCGTCGAAGCGGGGGCGGTGTTCGCCGAGATCGGCCCGCGCATGGCCGAGTTGAGCG
GTTCCCGGCTGGCCGCGCAGCAACAGATGGAAGGCCTCCTGGCGCCGCACCGGCCCAAGGAGCCCGCGTG
GTTCCTGGCCACCGTCGGAGTCTCGCCCGACCACCAGGGCAAGGGTCTGGGCAGCGCCGTCGTGCTCCCC
GGAGTGGAGGCGGCCGAGCGCGCCGGGGTGCCCGCCTTCCTGGAGACCTCCGCGCCCCGCAACCTCCCCT
TCTACGAGCGGCTCGGCTTCACCGTCACCGCCGACGTCGAGGTGCCCGAAGGACCGCGCACCTGGTGCAT
GACCCGCAAGCCCGGTGCCTGAACGCGTTAAGTCGACAATCAACCTCTGGATTACAAAATTTGTGAAAGA
TTGACTGGTATTCTTAACTATGTTGCTCCTTTTACGCTATGTGGATACGCTGCTTTAATGCCTTTGTATC
ATGCTATTGCTTCCCGTATGGCTTTCATTTTCTCCTCCTTGTATAAATCCTGGTTGCTGTCTCTTTATGA
GGAGTTGTGGCCCGTTGTCAGGCAACGTGGCGTGGTGTGCACTGTGTTTGCTGACGCAACCCCCACTGGT
TGGGGCATTGCCACCACCTGTCAGCTCCTTTCCGGGACTTTCGCTTTCCCCCTCCCTATTGCCACGGCGG
AACTCATCGCCGCCTGCCTTGCCCGCTGCTGGACAGGGGCTCGGCTGTTGGGCACTGACAATTCCGTGGT
GTTGTCGGGGAAATCATCGTCCTTTCCTTGGCTGCTCGCCTGTGTTGCCACCTGGATTCTGCGCGGGACG
TCCTTCTGCTACGTCCCTTCGGCCCTCAATCCAGCGGACCTTCCTTCCCGCGGCCTGCTGCCGGCTCTGC
GGCCTCTTCCGCGTCTTCGCCTTCGCCCTCAGACGAGTCGGATCTCCCTTTGGGCCGCCTCCCCGCGTCG
ACTTTAAGACCAATGACTTACAAGGCAGCTGTAGATCTTAGCCACTTTTTAAAAGAAAAGGGGGGACTGG
AAGGGCTAATTCACTCCCAACGAAGACAAGATCTGCTTTTTGCTTGTACTGGGTCTCTCTGGTTAGACCA
GATCTGAGCCTGGGAGCTCTCTGGCTAACTAGGGAACCCACTGCTTAAGCCTCAATAAAGCTTGCCTTGA
GTGCTTCAAGTAGTGTGTGCCCGTCTGTTGTGTGACTCTGGTAACTAGAGATCCCTCAGACCCTTTTAGT
CAGTGTGGAAAATCTCTAGCAGTACGTATAGTAGTTCATGTCATCTTATTATTCAGTATTTATAACTTGC
AAAGAAATGAATATCAGAGAGTGAGAGGAACTTGTTTATTGCAGCTTATAATGGTTACAAATAAAGCAAT
AGCATCACAAATTTCACAAATAAAGCATTTTTTTCACTGCATTCTAGTTGTGGTTTGTCCAAACTCATCA
ATGTATCTTATCATGTCTGGCTCTAGCTATCCCGCCCCTAACTCCGCCCATCCCGCCCCTAACTCCGCCC
AGTTCCGCCCATTCTCCGCCCCATGGCTGACTAATTTTTTTTATTTATGCAGAGGCCGAGGCCGCCTCGG
CCTCTGAGCTATTCCAGAAGTAGTGAGGAGGCTTTTTTGGAGGCCTAGGGACGTACCCAATTCGCCCTAT
AGTGAGTCGTATTACGCGCGCTCACTGGCCGTCGTTTTACAACGTCGTGACTGGGAAAACCCTGGCGTTA
CCCAACTTAATCGCCTTGCAGCACATCCCCCTTTCGCCAGCTGGCGTAATAGCGAAGAGGCCCGCACCGA
TCGCCCTTCCCAACAGTTGCGCAGCCTGAATGGCGAATGGG
[124 nt withheld, positions 4942-5065]
C
[91 nt withheld, positions 5067-5157]
A
[49 nt withheld, positions 5159-5207]
CCTTTGACGTTGGAGTCCACGTTCTTT
[37 nt withheld, positions 5235-5271]
ACCCTATCTCGGTCTATTCTTTTGATTTATAAGGGATTTTGCCGATTTCGGCCTATTGGTTAAAAAATGA
GCTGATTTAACAAAAATTTAACGCGAATTTTAACAAAATATTAACGCTTACAATTTAGGTGGCACTTTTC
GGGGAAATGTGCGCGGAACCCCTATTTGTTTATTTTTCTAAATACATTCAAATATGTATCCGCTCATGAG
ACAATAACCCTGATAAATGCTTCAATAATATTGAAAAAGGAAGAGTATGAGTATTCAACATTTCCGTGTC
GCCCTTATTCCCTTTTTTGCGGCATTTTGCCTTCCTGTTTTTGCTCACCCAGAAACGCTGGTGAAAGTAA
AAGATGCTGAAGATCAGTTGGGTGCACGAGTGGGTTACATCGAACTGGATCTCAACAGCGGTAAGATCCT
TGAGAGTTTTCGCCCCGAAGAACGTTTTCCAATGATGAGCACTTTTAAAGTTCTGCTATGTGGCGCGGTA
TTATCCCGTATTGACGCCGGGCAAGAGCAACTCGGTCGCCGCATACACTATTCTCAGAATGACTTGGTTG
AGTACTCACCAGTCACAGAAAAGCATCTTACGGATGGCATGACAGTAAGAGAATTATGCAGTGCTGCCAT
AACCATGAGTGATAACACTGCGGCCAACTTACTTCTGACAACGATCGGAGGACCGAAGGAGCTAACCGCT
TTTTTGCACAACATGGGGGATCATGTAACTCGCCTTGATCGTTGGGAACCGGAGCTGAATGAAGCCATAC
CAAACGACGAGCGTGACACCACGATGCCTGTAGCAATGGCAACAACGTTGCGCAAACTATTAACTGGCGA
ACTACTTACTCTAGCTTCCCGGCAACAATTAATAGACTGGATGGAGGCGGATAAAGTTGCAGGACCACTT
CTGCGCTCGGCCCTTCCGGCTGGCTGGTTTATTGCTGATAAATCTGGAGCCGGTGAGCGTGGGTCTCGCG
GTATCATTGCAGCACTGGGGCCAGATGGTAAGCCCTCCCGTATCGTAGTTATCTACACGACGGGGAGTCA
GGCAACTATGGATGAACGAAATAGACAGATCGCTGAGATAGGTGCCTCACTGATTAAGCATTGGTAACTG
TCAGACCAAGTTTACTCATATATACTTTAGATTGATTTAAAACTTCATTTTTAATTTAAAAGGATCTAGG
TGAAGATCCTTTTTGATAATCTCATGACCAAAATCCCTTAACGTGAGTTTTCGTTCCACTGAGCGTCAGA
CCCCGTAGAAAAGATCAAAGGATCTTCTTGAGATCCTTTTTTTCTGCGCGTAATCTGCTGCTTGCAAACA
AAAAAACCACCGCTACCAGCGGTGGTTTGTTTGCCGGATCAAGAGCTACCAACTCTTTTTCCGAAGGTAA
CTGGCTTCAGCAGAGCGCAGATACCAAATACTGTTCTTCTAGTGTAGCCGTAGTTAGGCCACCACTTCAA
GAACTCTGTAGCACCGCCTACATACCTCGCTCTGCTAATCCTGTTACCAGTGGCTGCTGCCAGTGGCGAT
AAGTCGTGTCTTACCGGGTTGGACTCAAGACGATAGTTACCGGATAAGGCGCAGCGGTCGGGCTGAACGG
GGGGTTCGTGCACACAGCCCAGCTTGGAGCGAACGACCTACACCGAACTGAGATACCTACAGCGTGAGCT
ATGAGAAAGCGCCACGCTTCCCGAAGGGAGAAAGGCGGACAGGTATCCGGTAAGCGGCAGGGTCGGAACA
GGAGAGCGCACGAGGGAGCTTCCAGGGGGAAACGCCTGGTATCTTTATAGTCCTGTCGGGTTTCGCCACC
TCTGACTTGAGCGTCGATTTTTGTGATGCTCGTCAGGGGGGCGGAGCCTATGGAAAAACGCCAGCAACGC
GGCCTTTTTACGGTTCCTGGCCTTTTGCTGGCCTTTTGCTCACATGTTCTTTCCTGCGTTATCCCCTGAT
TCTGTGGATAACCGTATTACCGCCTTTGAGTGAGCTGATACCGCTCGCCGCAGCCGAACGACCGAGCGCA
G
Features (pLannotate 1.2.2; 28 found; start..end, strand, type, name):
      1..26      +  rep_origin     RSF ori (fragment): Plasmids containing the RSF 1030 origin of replication can be propagated in E. coli cells that contain additional plasmids with compatible origins.
     28..120     +  CDS            lacI (fragment): lac repressor; lacI; The lac repressor binds to the lac operator to inhibit transcription in E. coli. This inhibition can be relieved by adding lactose or isopropyl-β-D-thiogalactopyranoside (IPTG).
    133..154     +  protein_bind   CAP binding site: CAP binding activates transcription in the presence of cAMP. E. coli catabolite activator protein
    169..199     +  promoter       lac promoter: promoter for the E. coli lac operon
    207..223     +  protein_bind   lac operator: The lac repressor binds to the lac operator to inhibit transcription in E. coli. This inhibition can be relieved by adding lactose or isopropyl-β-D-thiogalactopyranoside (IPTG). lac repressor encoded by lacI
    268..286     +  promoter       T3 promoter: promoter for bacteriophage T3 RNA polymerase
    314..540     +  promoter       RSV promoter: Rous sarcoma virus enhancer/promoter
    541..721     +  LTR            5' LTR (truncated): truncated 5' long terminal repeat (LTR) from HIV-1
    768..893     +  misc_feature   HIV-1 Ψ: packaging signal of human immunodeficiency virus type 1
    877..1240    +  CDS            HIV-1 gag (fragment): gag protein from human immunodeficiency virus 1; gag
   1386..1619    +  misc_feature   RRE: The Rev response element (RRE) of HIV-1 allows for Rev-dependent mRNA export from the nucleus to the cytoplasm.
   1996..2022    +  CDS            Rev (fragment): human immunodeficiency virus 1 (HIV-1) Rev protein; rev; enhances nuclear export of unspliced and incompletely spliced viral mRNAs
   2026..2266    +  promoter       U6 promoter: RNA polymerase III promoter for human U6 snRNA
   2314..2381    +  misc_RNA       tracrRNA (fragment): trans-activating CRISPR RNA for the Streptococcus pyogenes CRISPR/Cas9 system
   2430..2547    +  misc_feature   cPPT/CTS: central polypurine tract and central termination sequence of HIV-1
   2616..2827    +  promoter       EF-1α core promoter: core promoter for human elongation factor EF-1α
   2853..3452    +  CDS            PuroR (fragment): puromycin N-acetyltransferase; pac from Streptomyces; confers resistance to puromycin
   3468..4056    +  misc_feature   WPRE: woodchuck hepatitis virus posttranscriptional regulatory element
   4107..4126    +  misc_feature   cPPT/CTS (fragment): central polypurine tract and central termination sequence of HIV-1
   4128..4361    +  LTR            3' LTR (ΔU3): self-inactivating 3' long terminal repeat (LTR) from HIV-1
   4439..4560    +  polyA_signal   SV40 poly(A) signal: SV40 polyadenylation signal
   4600..4735    +  rep_origin     SV40 ori: SV40 origin of replication
   4756..4774    -  promoter       T7 promoter: promoter for bacteriophage T7 RNA polymerase
   4782..4937    +  CDS            lacZα (fragment): LacZα fragment of β-galactosidase; lacZ fragment
   4942..5370    +  rep_origin     f1 ori (sequence partly withheld): f1 bacteriophage origin of replication; arrow indicates direction of (+) strand synthesis
   5423..5527    +  promoter       AmpR promoter: bla
   5528..6388    +  CDS            AmpR: β-lactamase; bla; confers resistance to ampicillin, carbenicillin, and related antibiotics
   6559..7147    +  rep_origin     ori: high-copy-number ColE1/pMB1/pBR322/pUC origin of replication
