[The description below was written by a language model from this plasmid's Addgene catalogue record and pLannotate feature annotations shown in this document.]
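Description:
KNTC1 A12.4 gRNA is a third-generation lentiviral CRISPR guide plasmid built on the pLenti-sgRNA backbone, carrying a single guide RNA directed against the human KNTC1 gene. It is maintained in E. coli through a high-copy ColE1/pUC-type origin and selected with ampicillin via the β-lactamase gene. An f1 origin, an SV40 origin and remnants of lac and phage promoter elements are also present as backbone carry-over. The catalogue lists a backbone size of 9,151 bp without insert, whereas the sequenced record is 7,302 nt. This difference likely reflects loss of a stuffer fragment when the guide oligos were ligated into the BsmBI sites, which were destroyed during cloning, though the record does not say so explicitly.

The viral portion is a self-inactivating transfer cassette. An RSV promoter drives a truncated HIV-1 5' LTR, making genomic RNA production Tat-independent, followed by the Ψ packaging signal, a partial gag region, the Rev response element and a cPPT/CTS, and ending in a ΔU3 3' LTR with a downstream SV40 polyadenylation signal. Within this frame, the human U6 RNA polymerase III promoter transcribes the KNTC1 spacer fused to the Streptococcus pyogenes Cas9 guide scaffold. A separate EF-1α core promoter expresses puromycin N-acetyltransferase, with a WPRE to enhance expression, so transduced mammalian cells can be selected with puromycin.

The plasmid encodes no Cas9, so the nuclease must be supplied separately in the target cells. It belongs to a guide series used to generate knockouts of cell-cycle genes in human cell lines for a large-scale analysis of the resulting phenotypes, including p53-dependent responses.
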