Addgene plasmid #90733: KNTC1 A12.4 gRNA
Purpose: 3rd generation lentiviral gRNA plasmid targeting human KNTC1
Depositing lab: Iain Cheeseman. Depositing organization: Whitehead Institute for Biomedical Research. Publication: Large-Scale Analysis of CRISPR/Cas9 Cell-Cycle Knockouts Reveals the Diversity of p53-Dependent Responses to Cell-Cycle Defects. McKinley KL, Cheeseman IM. Dev Cell. 2017 Feb 27;40(4):405-420.e2. doi: 10.1016/j.devcel.2017.01.012. Epub 2017 Feb 16. PubMed 28216383.
Backbone
  Vector backbone: pLenti-sgRNA
  Backbone manufacturer: Eric Lander & David Sabatini labs (Addgene plasmid #71409)
  Backbone size w/o insert (bp): 9151
  Vector type: Lentiviral, CRISPR
  Selectable markers: Puromycin
Growth in bacteria
  Bacterial resistance: Ampicillin, 100 μg/mL
  Growth temperature: 37°C
  Growth strain: NEB Stable
  Copy number: Unknown
Gene/Insert
  Gene/Insert name: KNTC1 (Guide Designation A12.4) (alt name: pKMKO series)
  gRNA/shRNA sequence: CACCgACTGAAGAGCTCGAGTTCTA
  Species: H. sapiens (human)
  Promoter: U6
  Cloning method: Restriction Enzyme; 5′ cloning site BsmBI (destroyed during cloning); 3′ cloning site BsmBI (destroyed during cloning)
  Sequencing primers: 5′ hU6-F (5'-GAGGGCCTATTTCCCATGATT-3'); 3′ EF1a-R (5'-CACGGCGACTACTGCACTTA-3')
Terms and licenses: Academic/Nonprofit Terms; Industry Terms: Not Available to Industry
Depositor comments: Please note that gRNA target sequence listed is not strictly the 20nt spacer sequence, but also contains the 5' BsmBI overhang. For more information about knockout human cell lines generated using this plasmid, please see http://cellcycleknockouts.wi.mit.edu/ .
How to cite: KNTC1 A12.4 gRNA was a gift from Iain Cheeseman (Addgene plasmid # 90733 ; http://n2t.net/addgene:90733 ; RRID:Addgene_90733)
